Addgene plasmid #51296: pET-Ce25
Purpose: Expresses a plant arginyl-tRNA synthetase in E.coli
Depositing lab: Gabor Igloi. Depositing organization: Albert-Ludwigs-Universitaet Freiburg. Publication: Expression and properties of arginyl-tRNA synthetase from jack bean (Canavalia ensiformis). Hogg J, Schiefermayr E, Schiltz E, Igloi GL. Protein Expr Purif. 2008 Oct;61(2):163-7. doi: 10.1016/j.pep.2008.05.008. Epub 2008 May 23. PubMed 18562210.
Backbone
  Vector backbone: pET32a+
  Backbone manufacturer: Novagen
  Backbone size w/o insert (bp): 5900
  Total vector size (bp): 7693
  Vector type: Bacterial Expression
Growth in bacteria
  Bacterial resistance: Ampicillin, 100 μg/mL
  Growth temperature: 37°C
  Growth strain: DH5alpha
  Copy number: Unknown
Gene/Insert
  Gene/Insert name: arginyl-tRNA synthetase (alt name: RARS)
  Species: Canavalia ensiformis (jack bean)
  Insert size (bp): 1791
  Mutation: GTT (Val) insertion after initiation codon to permit NcoI cloning
  GenBank ID: AM950325.1
  Promoter: T7
  Tag / fusion protein: Thioredoxin (N terminal on backbone); His Tag (N terminal on backbone)
  Cloning method: Restriction Enzyme; 5′ cloning site NcoI (not destroyed); 3′ cloning site NcoI (not destroyed)
  Sequencing primers: 5′ T7
Terms and licenses: Academic/Nonprofit Terms; Industry Terms: Not Available to Industry
Depositor comments: For induction, use BL21CodonPlus, cool and grow at 23°C
How to cite: pET-Ce25 was a gift from Gabor Igloi (Addgene plasmid # 51296 ; http://n2t.net/addgene:51296 ; RRID:Addgene_51296)
