[The description below was written by a language model from this plasmid's Addgene catalogue record and pLannotate feature annotations shown in this document.]
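Description:
pET-Ce25 is a bacterial expression plasmid built on the Novagen pET-32a(+) backbone, carrying the coding sequence for arginyl-tRNA synthetase from jack bean (Canavalia ensiformis). The roughly 1.8 kb insert was ligated into the vector's NcoI site, with NcoI sites retained at both ends, giving a total size of 7,693 bp. To create the NcoI-compatible start, a GTT (valine) codon was inserted directly after the initiation codon. The automated annotation labels the insert by its closest Swiss-Prot match, the Arabidopsis arginyl-tRNA synthetase, which reflects homology rather than the true source species.

Transcription is driven by a T7 promoter with an adjacent lac operator and the T7 gene 10 ribosome binding site, and ends at the T7 terminator. The plasmid-borne lacI gene supplies repressor, so expression is kept low until induced with IPTG in a host that provides T7 RNA polymerase; the depositor recommends a BL21 CodonPlus strain with induction at reduced temperature. The enzyme is made as an N-terminal fusion to E. coli thioredoxin (TrxA), which commonly improves solubility, together with a His tag for metal-affinity purification and an S-Tag lying between thioredoxin and the insert. A further His-tag sequence is annotated downstream of the insert, but the record does not say whether it is translated as part of the protein.

The plasmid replicates from a pBR322-type origin accompanied by rop and bom, is selected with ampicillin through the bla gene, and also carries an f1 origin. The short tetracycline-resistance fragments are non-functional backbone remnants. The construct is intended for production of the recombinant plant synthetase in E. coli, for purification and characterisation of its properties.
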