Features (pLannotate 1.2.2; 21 found; start..end, strand, type, name):
     26..73      -  terminator     T7 terminator: transcription terminator for bacteriophage T7 RNA polymerase
     81..130     -  CDS            SET1 (fragment): solubility-enhancement tag derived from T7 phage gene 10B
    140..157     -  CDS            9xHis (fragment): 9xHis affinity tag
    221..1972    -  CDS            SYRC_ARATH: Experimental evidence at protein level: Swiss-Prot protein existence level 1. Forms part of a macromolecular complex that catalyzes the attachment of specific amino acids to cognate tRNAs during protein synthesis. From Arabidopsis thaliana (Mouse-ear cress).
   2042..2086    -  CDS            S-Tag: affinity and epitope tag derived from pancreatic ribonuclease A
   2159..2485    -  CDS            TrxA: E. coli thioredoxin; trxA
   2493..2515    -  RBS            RBS: efficient ribosome binding site from bacteriophage T7 gene 10 (Olins and Rangwala, 1989)
   2530..2554    -  protein_bind   lac operator: The lac repressor binds to the lac operator to inhibit transcription in E. coli. This inhibition can be relieved by adding lactose or isopropyl-β-D-thiogalactopyranoside (IPTG). lac repressor encoded by lacI
   2555..2573    -  promoter       T7 promoter: promoter for bacteriophage T7 RNA polymerase
   2599..2878    +  CDS            TcR (fragment): tetracycline efflux protein; tet; confers resistance to tetracycline
   2886..2963    +  promoter       lacI promoter: lacI
   2964..4046    +  CDS            lacI: lac repressor; lacI; The lac repressor binds to the lac operator to inhibit transcription in E. coli. This inhibition can be relieved by adding lactose or isopropyl-β-D-thiogalactopyranoside (IPTG).
   4059..4080    +  protein_bind   CAP binding site: CAP binding activates transcription in the presence of cAMP. E. coli catabolite activator protein
   4095..4386    +  CDS            TcR (fragment): tetracycline efflux protein; tet; confers resistance to tetracycline
   4458..4838    -  CDS            YPB1_ECOLX: Protein predicted: Swiss-Prot protein existence level 4. From Escherichia coli.
   4855..5046    +  CDS            rop: Rop protein, which maintains plasmids at low copy number; rop
   5148..5290    +  misc_feature   bom: basis of mobility region from pBR322
   5476..6064    -  rep_origin     ori: high-copy-number ColE1/pMB1/pBR322/pUC origin of replication
   6235..7095    -  CDS            AmpR: β-lactamase; bla; confers resistance to ampicillin, carbenicillin, and related antibiotics
   7096..7200    -  promoter       AmpR promoter: bla
   7227..7682    -  rep_origin     f1 ori (sequence partly withheld): f1 bacteriophage origin of replication; arrow indicates direction of (+) strand synthesis
>Addgene plasmid #51296 | pET-Ce25 | depositor full sequence | sequence record 78029 | pET-32a+ vector with gene for jack bean arginyl-tRNA synthetase ligated into NcoI site
ATCCGGATATAGTTCCTCCTTTCAGCAAAAAACCCCTCAAGACCCGTTTAGAGGCCCCAAGGGGTTATGC
TAGTTATTGCTCAGCGGTGGCAGCAGCCAACTCAGCTTCCTTTCGGGCTTTGTTAGCAGCCGGATCTCAG
TGGTGGTGGTGGTGGTGCTCGAGTGCGGCCGCAAGCTTGTCGACGGAGCTCGAATTCGGATCCGATATCA
GCCATGGTCATAGCTTGTATACAGGGTCAATCCCAAGGAGATAAAAGCACTTTCGCATCACAGTTGCCGT
TGCTTCACATAGTAAGAGTCTACTAGTTTGCTCAGGCGACCCAATGACCTGACAATTAGTATAAAACTTT
TTGGTAAAGATTTCTGTCAAATTATAGAGGTATTCACACAACACATTGGGCAATAAATTGGCCAATGACT
CCACAAAGACCTCAGGAAATTGTATCAAGTGAAGCCCCAATGCACGCTCATCTTCATGATTCAATACTAT
ATTCCCATTTTTCTTTAATTCTTCTATATCTTTACCAGATTTCCTGATAATGGAACAGATCCTAGCATGT
GCATATAGCAAATAAACAGCAGTGTTCCCCTTATCATTAAGCATCTGATCGAAGTTGAATGTGTAGTTTG
TTAATCTGTTGATTTTCAAGTCAGCATACTTAACAGCCCCATAACCAATTGCCTCTGATGTTTTTTCAAT
CTCTTCTTCAGACCAATCTTTAGCAGCATCACGTTCAAGCAGGGCAGATTTACAACGCCTTTTGGCTTCA
TCTAGTAGATCAACCAATCGAACAGTTTCGCTGCTGCGACTCCGAAATCGTTTTCCATCTTCCCCAAGAA
CAAGACCAAAACCAATATGGGTACATTTTGGGAAGTCATTTTCATCCTTTGGCAGCCATCCTGCACGCCT
GAAGGCCTTAAAAAGCATATCAAAGTGCTGCCACTGCCCAACATCTGTAACATAAATGTTCCACTCAAGT
TTTTCCACATTTAGGCGATACCAAAGTGACGCTAGATCAGATGAAAAATAGTTGTAGCCACCATCTCTTT
TCACAGCAATAATTGGTATGTTTACACCTTCAACAAATATCACACGAGCACCATCACTGTCTTCAATCAG
TCCTAATTTATCCAACTTCTCCAAAGTTGGAGGGATTAAATCATTAAAGAAACTCTCTCCCATTGCCTCT
ACTCGAACTCCAAGCCGTTTATAGACCTTTTCAAATTCAGCCTTGCTAACATCACAAATTCGCTCCCATG
CTTTGCGATACTTCTTGTCCCCACTCTGGAGAAGGACTACTGACTGTTGTGCCCTCAGCTTAAATTCAGG
ATCATTATCAAACCTCACTTTTGAGGCTTTATAGAATGCCTGAAGATCCCCAATAGCTGTTTCATTAACA
TCTTCTGGGTTCGGATACATGTCAAAGAGGTGTGCTATTAGCATACCAAACTGTGTTCCCCAGTCACCGA
GATGATTCCGGCGGATGAGAGTTTCTACACATGCAAATTCAAGCATACGAGCTAATGTATCCCCAATAAT
GGTAGACCTCAGATGACCAACATGCATTTCCTTTGCTATGTTAGGTGAGGAAAACTCAACCATAACTACC
TTCACCGGGAGTCGAGGTGCCCAGGTATCAATACCATCAATCAGCATCATCTCTAACCTCTGCGCTATCC
ACTTCTTTGATAAGACAATATTCACAAATCCAGGACCAGCGATAGAGCATGATTCTATCATTTCAGACTG
TGGAAGATTGGCAACAATAGCCTGTCCAAGTGCAGGGGGACCCCTGAATCCTGTCTGCTTTCCTTTTATC
TTAGCCCACAAACTCATTGCATTATTACATTGATAATCAGCAAATTTCACACCAGATTTCGTATCGCAAG
CATCAACTAAAGGCGCTACATCCGGTTCATCAGGCACAGTTGCCCTCAGAGACACCTCAAACAGCTTTGC
CAGCTGTTTTTTAACACTGGCCGGACAATCCAGTTCAATAAAAACCATGGCCTTGTCGTCGTCGTCGGTA
CCCAGATCTGGGCTGTCCATGTGCTGGCGTTCGAATTTAGCAGCAGCGGTTTCTTTCATACCAGAACCGC
GTGGCACCAGACCAGAAGAATGATGATGATGATGGTGCATATGGCCAGAACCAGAACCGGCCAGGTTAGC
GTCGAGGAACTCTTTCAACTGACCTTTAGACAGTGCACCCACTTTGGTTGCCGCCACTTCACCGTTTTTG
AACAGCAGCAGAGTCGGGATACCACGGATGCCATATTTCGGCGCAGTGCCAGGGTTTTGATCGATGTTCA
GTTTTGCAACGGTCAGTTTGCCCTGATATTCGTCAGCGATTTCATCCAGAATCGGGGCGATCATTTTGCA
CGGACCGCACCACTCTGCCCAGAAATCGACGAGGATCGCCCCGTCCGCTTTGAGTACATCCGTGTCAAAA
CTGTCGTCAGTCAGGTGAATAATTTTATCGCTCATATGTATATCTCCTTCTTAAAGTTAAACAAAATTAT
TTCTAGAGGGGAATTGTTATCCGCTCACAATTCCCCTATAGTGAGTCGTATTAATTTCGCGGGATCGAGA
TCGATCTCGATCCTCTACGCCGGACGCATCGTGGCCGGCATCACCGGCGCCACAGGTGCGGTTGCTGGCG
CCTATATCGCCGACATCACCGATGGGGAAGATCGGGCTCGCCACTTCGGGCTCATGAGCGCTTGTTTCGG
CGTGGGTATGGTGGCAGGCCCCGTGGCCGGGGGACTGTTGGGCGCCATCTCCTTGCATGCACCATTCCTT
GCGGCGGCGGTGCTCAACGGCCTCAACCTACTACTGGGCTGCTTCCTAATGCAGGAGTCGCATAAGGGAG
AGCGTCGAGATCCCGGACACCATCGAATGGCGCAAAACCTTTCGCGGTATGGCATGATAGCGCCCGGAAG
AGAGTCAATTCAGGGTGGTGAATGTGAAACCAGTAACGTTATACGATGTCGCAGAGTATGCCGGTGTCTC
TTATCAGACCGTTTCCCGCGTGGTGAACCAGGCCAGCCACGTTTCTGCGAAAACGCGGGAAAAAGTGGAA
GCGGCGATGGCGGAGCTGAATTACATTCCCAACCGCGTGGCACAACAACTGGCGGGCAAACAGTCGTTGC
TGATTGGCGTTGCCACCTCCAGTCTGGCCCTGCACGCGCCGTCGCAAATTGTCGCGGCGATTAAATCTCG
CGCCGATCAACTGGGTGCCAGCGTGGTGGTGTCGATGGTAGAACGAAGCGGCGTCGAAGCCTGTAAAGCG
GCGGTGCACAATCTTCTCGCGCAACGCGTCAGTGGGCTGATCATTAACTATCCGCTGGATGACCAGGATG
CCATTGCTGTGGAAGCTGCCTGCACTAATGTTCCGGCGTTATTTCTTGATGTCTCTGACCAGACACCCAT
CAACAGTATTATTTTCTCCCATGAAGACGGTACGCGACTGGGCGTGGAGCATCTGGTCGCATTGGGTCAC
CAGCAAATCGCGCTGTTAGCGGGCCCATTAAGTTCTGTCTCGGCGCGTCTGCGTCTGGCTGGCTGGCATA
AATATCTCACTCGCAATCAAATTCAGCCGATAGCGGAACGGGAAGGCGACTGGAGTGCCATGTCCGGTTT
TCAACAAACCATGCAAATGCTGAATGAGGGCATCGTTCCCACTGCGATGCTGGTTGCCAACGATCAGATG
GCGCTGGGCGCAATGCGCGCCATTACCGAGTCCGGGCTGCGCGTTGGTGCGGACATCTCGGTAGTGGGAT
ACGACGATACCGAAGACAGCTCATGTTATATCCCGCCGTTAACCACCATCAAACAGGATTTTCGCCTGCT
GGGGCAAACCAGCGTGGACCGCTTGCTGCAACTCTCTCAGGGCCAGGCGGTGAAGGGCAATCAGCTGTTG
CCCGTCTCACTGGTGAAAAGAAAAACCACCCTGGCGCCCAATACGCAAACCGCCTCTCCCCGCGCGTTGG
CCGATTCATTAATGCAGCTGGCACGACAGGTTTCCCGACTGGAAAGCGGGCAGTGAGCGCAACGCAATTA
ATGTAAGTTAGCTCACTCATTAGGCACCGGGATCTCGACCGATGCCCTTGAGAGCCTTCAACCCAGTCAG
CTCCTTCCGGTGGGCGCGGGGCATGACTATCGTCGCCGCACTTATGACTGTCTTCTTTATCATGCAACTC
GTAGGACAGGTGCCGGCAGCGCTCTGGGTCATTTTCGGCGAGGACCGCTTTCGCTGGAGCGCGACGATGA
TCGGCCTGTCGCTTGCGGTATTCGGAATCTTGCACGCCCTCGCTCAAGCCTTCGTCACTGGTCCCGCCAC
CAAACGTTTCGGCGAGAAGCAGGCCATTATCGCCGGCATGGCGGCCCCACGGGTGCGCATGATCGTGCTC
CTGTCGTTGAGGACCCGGCTAGGCTGGCGGGGTTGCCTTACTGGTTAGCAGAATGAATCACCGATACGCG
AGCGAACGTGAAGCGACTGCTGCTGCAAAACGTCTGCGACCTGAGCAACAACATGAATGGTCTTCGGTTT
CCGTGTTTCGTAAAGTCTGGAAACGCGGAAGTCAGCGCCCTGCACCATTATGTTCCGGATCTGCATCGCA
GGATGCTGCTGGCTACCCTGTGGAACACCTACATCTGTATTAACGAAGCGCTGGCATTGACCCTGAGTGA
TTTTTCTCTGGTCCCGCCGCATCCATACCGCCAGTTGTTTACCCTCACAACGTTCCAGTAACCGGGCATG
TTCATCATCAGTAACCCGTATCGTGAGCATCCTCTCTCGTTTCATCGGTATCATTACCCCCATGAACAGA
AATCCCCCTTACACGGAGGCATCAGTGACCAAACAGGAAAAAACCGCCCTTAACATGGCCCGCTTTATCA
GAAGCCAGACATTAACGCTTCTGGAGAAACTCAACGAGCTGGACGCGGATGAACAGGCAGACATCTGTGA
ATCGCTTCACGACCACGCTGATGAGCTTTACCGCAGCTGCCTCGCGCGTTTCGGTGATGACGGTGAAAAC
CTCTGACACATGCAGCTCCCGGAGACGGTCACAGCTTGTCTGTAAGCGGATGCCGGGAGCAGACAAGCCC
GTCAGGGCGCGTCAGCGGGTGTTGGCGGGTGTCGGGGCGCAGCCATGACCCAGTCACGTAGCGATAGCGG
AGTGTATACTGGCTTAACTATGCGGCATCAGAGCAGATTGTACTGAGAGTGCACCATATATGCGGTGTGA
AATACCGCACAGATGCGTAAGGAGAAAATACCGCATCAGGCGCTCTTCCGCTTCCTCGCTCACTGACTCG
CTGCGCTCGGTCGTTCGGCTGCGGCGAGCGGTATCAGCTCACTCAAAGGCGGTAATACGGTTATCCACAG
AATCAGGGGATAACGCAGGAAAGAACATGTGAGCAAAAGGCCAGCAAAAGGCCAGGAACCGTAAAAAGGC
CGCGTTGCTGGCGTTTTTCCATAGGCTCCGCCCCCCTGACGAGCATCACAAAAATCGACGCTCAAGTCAG
AGGTGGCGAAACCCGACAGGACTATAAAGATACCAGGCGTTTCCCCCTGGAAGCTCCCTCGTGCGCTCTC
CTGTTCCGACCCTGCCGCTTACCGGATACCTGTCCGCCTTTCTCCCTTCGGGAAGCGTGGCGCTTTCTCA
TAGCTCACGCTGTAGGTATCTCAGTTCGGTGTAGGTCGTTCGCTCCAAGCTGGGCTGTGTGCACGAACCC
CCCGTTCAGCCCGACCGCTGCGCCTTATCCGGTAACTATCGTCTTGAGTCCAACCCGGTAAGACACGACT
TATCGCCACTGGCAGCAGCCACTGGTAACAGGATTAGCAGAGCGAGGTATGTAGGCGGTGCTACAGAGTT
CTTGAAGTGGTGGCCTAACTACGGCTACACTAGAAGGACAGTATTTGGTATCTGCGCTCTGCTGAAGCCA
GTTACCTTCGGAAAAAGAGTTGGTAGCTCTTGATCCGGCAAACAAACCACCGCTGGTAGCGGTGGTTTTT
TTGTTTGCAAGCAGCAGATTACGCGCAGAAAAAAAGGATCTCAAGAAGATCCTTTGATCTTTTCTACGGG
GTCTGACGCTCAGTGGAACGAAAACTCACGTTAAGGGATTTTGGTCATGAGATTATCAAAAAGGATCTTC
ACCTAGATCCTTTTAAATTAAAAATGAAGTTTTAAATCAATCTAAAGTATATATGAGTAAACTTGGTCTG
ACAGTTACCAATGCTTAATCAGTGAGGCACCTATCTCAGCGATCTGTCTATTTCGTTCATCCATAGTTGC
CTGACTCCCCGTCGTGTAGATAACTACGATACGGGAGGGCTTACCATCTGGCCCCAGTGCTGCAATGATA
CCGCGAGACCCACGCTCACCGGCTCCAGATTTATCAGCAATAAACCAGCCAGCCGGAAGGGCCGAGCGCA
GAAGTGGTCCTGCAACTTTATCCGCCTCCATCCAGTCTATTAATTGTTGCCGGGAAGCTAGAGTAAGTAG
TTCGCCAGTTAATAGTTTGCGCAACGTTGTTGCCATTGCTGCAGGCATCGTGGTGTCACGCTCGTCGTTT
GGTATGGCTTCATTCAGCTCCGGTTCCCAACGATCAAGGCGAGTTACATGATCCCCCATGTTGTGCAAAA
AAGCGGTTAGCTCCTTCGGTCCTCCGATCGTTGTCAGAAGTAAGTTGGCCGCAGTGTTATCACTCATGGT
TATGGCAGCACTGCATAATTCTCTTACTGTCATGCCATCCGTAAGATGCTTTTCTGTGACTGGTGAGTAC
TCAACCAAGTCATTCTGAGAATAGTGTATGCGGCGACCGAGTTGCTCTTGCCCGGCGTCAATACGGGATA
ATACCGCGCCACATAGCAGAACTTTAAAAGTGCTCATCATTGGAAAACGTTCTTCGGGGCGAAAACTCTC
AAGGATCTTACCGCTGTTGAGATCCAGTTCGATGTAACCCACTCGTGCACCCAACTGATCTTCAGCATCT
TTTACTTTCACCAGCGTTTCTGGGTGAGCAAAAACAGGAAGGCAAAATGCCGCAAAAAAGGGAATAAGGG
CGACACGGAAATGTTGAATACTCATACTCTTCCTTTTTCAATATTATTGAAGCATTTATCAGGGTTATTG
TCTCATGAGCGGATACATATTTGAATGTATTTAGAAAAATAAACAAATAGGGGTTCCGCGCACATTTCCC
CGAAAAGTGCCACCTGAAATTGTAAACGTTAATATTTTGTTAAAATTCGCGTTAAATTTTTGTTAAATCA
GCTCATTTTTTAACCAATAGGCCGAAATCGGCAAAATCCCTTATAAATCAAAAGAATAGACCGAGATAGG
GT
[37 nt withheld, positions 7353-7389]
AAAGAACGTGGACTCCAACGTCAAAGG
[49 nt withheld, positions 7417-7465]
T
[91 nt withheld, positions 7467-7557]
G
[124 nt withheld, positions 7559-7682]
CCCATTCGCCA
