>Addgene plasmid #51296 | pET-Ce25 | addgene partial sequence | sequence record 86582 | pBRrevBam 5'-GGTGATGTCGGCGATATAGG-3'
AAATTAATACGACTCACTATAGGGGAATTGTGAGCGGATAACAATTCCCCTCTAGAAATAATTTTGTTTA
ACTTTAAGAAGGAGATATACATATGAGCGATAAAATTATTCACCTGACTGACGACAGTTTTGACACGGAT
GTACTCAAAGCGGACGGGGCGATCCTCGTCGATTTCTGGGCAGAGTGGTGCGGTCCGTGCAAAATGATCG
CCCCGATTCTGGATGAAATCGCTGACGAATATCAGGGCAAACTGACCGTTGCAAAACTGAACATCGATCA
AAACCCTGGCACTGCGCCGAAATATGGCATCCGTGGTATCCCGACTCTGCTGCTGTTCAAAAACGGTGAA
GTGGCGGCAACCAAAGTGGGTGCACTGTCTAAAGGTCAGTTGAAAGAGTTCCTCGACGCTAACCTGGCCG
GTTCTGGTTCTGGCCATATGCACCATCATCATCATCATTCTTCTGGTCTGGTGCCACGCGGTTCTGGTAT
GAAAGAAACCGCTGCTGCTAAATTCGAACGCCAGCACATGGACAGCCCAGATCTGGGTACCGACGACGAC
GACAAGGCCATGGTTTTTATTGAACTGGATTGTCCGGCCAGTGTTAAAAAACAGCTGGCAAAGCTGTTTG
AGGTGTCTCTGA
