>Addgene plasmid #51296 | pET-Ce25 | addgene partial sequence | sequence record 86585 | T7term 5'-GCTAGTTATTGCTCAGCGG-3'
CTTTCGGGCTTTGTTAGCAGCCGGATCTCAGTGGTGGTGGTGGTGGTGCTCGAGTGCGGCCGCAAGCTTG
TCGACGGAGCTCGAATTCGGATCCGATATCAGCCATGGTCATAGCTTGTATACAGGATCAATCCCAAGGA
GATAAAAGCACTTTCGCATCACAGTTGCCGTTGCTTCACATAGTAAGAGTCTACTAGTTTGCTCAGGCGA
CCCAATGACCTGACAATTAGTATAAAACTTTTTGGTAAAGATTTCTGTCAAATTATAGAGGTATTCACAC
AACACATTGGGTAATAAATTGGCCAATGACTCCACAAAGACCTCAGGAAATTGTATCAAGTGAAGCCCCA
ATGCACGCTCGTCTTCATGATTCAATACTATATTCCCATTTTTCTTTAATTCTTCTATATCTTTACCAGA
TTTCCTGATAATGGAACAGATCCTAGCATGTGCATATAGCAAATAAACAGCAGTGTTCCCCTTATCATTA
AGCATCTGATCGAAGTTGAATGTGTAGTTTGTTAATCTGTTGATTTTCAAGTCAGCATACTTAACAGCCC
CATAACCAATTGCCTCTGATGTTTTTTCAATCTCTTCTTCAGACCAATCTTTAGCAGCGTCACGTTCAAG
CAGGGCAGATTTACAACGCCTTTTGGCTTCGTCTAGTAGATCAACCAATCGAACAGTTTCGCTGCTGCGA
CTCCGAAATCGTTTCCCATCTTCCCCAAGAACAAGACCAAAACCAATATGGGTACATTTTGGGAAGTCAT
TTTCATCCTTTGGCAGCCATCCTGCACGCCTGAAGGCCTTAAAAAGCATATCAAAGTGCTGCCACTGCCC
AACATCTGTAACATAAATGTTCCACTCAAGTTTTTCCACATTTAGGCGATACCAAAGTGACGCTAGATCA
GATGAAAAATAGTTGTAGCCACCATCTCTTTTCACAGCAATAATTGGTATGTTTACACCCTCAACAAATA
TCACACGAGCACCATCACTGTCTTCAATCAGTCCTAATTTATCCAACTTCTCCAAAGTTGGAGGGATTAA
ATCATTAAAGAAACTCTCTCCCATTGCCTCTACTCGAACTCCAAGC
